>Addgene plasmid #110417 | pcDNA3.1D V5-His-TOPO-HuR.wt | addgene full sequence | sequence record 254628 | Addgene NGS Result
GACATTGATTATTGACTAGTTATTAATAGTAATCAATTACGGGGTCATTAGTTCATAGCCCATATATGGA
GTTCCGCGTTACATAACTTACGGTAAATGGCCCGCCTGGCTGACCGCCCAACGACCCCCGCCCATTGACG
TCAATAATGACGTATGTTCCCATAGTAACGCCAATAGGGACTTTCCATTGACGTCAATGGGTGGAGTATT
TACGGTAAACTGCCCACTTGGCAGTACATCAAGTGTATCATATGCCAAGTACGCCCCCTATTGACGTCAA
TGACGGTAAATGGCCCGCCTGGCATTATGCCCAGTACATGACCTTATGGGACTTTCCTACTTGGCAGTAC
ATCTACGTATTAGTCATCGCTATTACCATGGTGATGCGGTTTTGGCAGTACATCAATGGGCGTGGATAGC
GGTTTGACTCACGGGGATTTCCAAGTCTCCACCCCATTGACGTCAATGGGAGTTTGTTTTGGCACCAAAA
TCAACGGGACTTTCCAAAATGTCGTAACAACTCCGCCCCATTGACGCAAATGGGCGGTAGGCGTGTACGG
TGGGAGGTCTATATAAGCAGAGCTCTCTGGCTAACTAGAGAACCCACTGCTTACTGGCTTATCGAAATTA
ATACGACTCACTATAGGGAGACCCAAGCTGGCTAGTTAAGCTTGGTACCGAGCTCGGATCCAGTACCCTT
CACCATGTCTAATGGTTATGAAGACCACATGGCCGAAGACTGCAGGGGTGACATCGGGAGAACGAATTTG
ATCGTCAACTACCTCCCTCAGAACATGACCCAGGATGAGTTACGAAGCCTGTTCAGCAGCATTGGTGAAG
TTGAATCTGCAAAACTTATTCGGGATAAAGTAGCAGGACACAGCTTGGGCTATGGCTTTGTGAACTACGT
GACCGCGAAGGATGCAGAGAGAGCGATCAACACGCTGAACGGCTTGAGGCTCCAGTCAAAAACCATTAAG
GTGTCGTATGCTCGCCCGAGCTCAGAGGTGATCAAAGACGCCAACTTGTACATCAGCGGGCTCCCGCGGA
CCATGACCCAGAAGGACGTAGAAGACATGTTCTCTCGGTTTGGGCGGATCATCAACTCGCGGGTCCTCGT
GGATCAGACTACAGGTTTGTCCAGAGGGGTTGCGTTTATCCGGTTTGACAAACGGTCGGAGGCAGAAGAG
GCAATTACCAGTTTCAATGGTCATAAACCCCCAGGTTCCTCTGAGCCCATCACAGTGAAGTTTGCAGCCA
ACCCCAACCAGAACAAAAACGTGGCACTCCTCTCGCAGCTGTACCACTCGCCAGCGCGACGGTTCGGAGG
CCCCGTTCACCACCAGGCGCAGAGATTCAGGTTCTCCCCCATGGGCGTCGATCACATGAGCGGGCTCTCT
GGCGTCAACGTGCCAGGAAACGCCTCCTCCGGCTGGTGCATTTTCATCTACAACCTGGGGCAGGATGCCG
ACGAGGGGATCCTCTGGCAGATGTTTGGGCCGTTTGGTGCCGTCACCAATGTGAAAGTGATCCGCGACTT
CAACACCAACAAGTGCAAAGGGTTTGGCTTTGTGACCATGACAAACTATGAAGAAGCCGCGATGGCCATA
GCCAGCCTGAACGGCTACCGCCTGGGGGACAAAATCTTACAGGTTTCCTTCAAAACCAACAAGTCCCACA
AATTTAAGGGTCAAGACAATTCTGCAGATATCCAGCACAGTGGCGGCCGCTCGAGTCTAGAGGGCCCGCG
GTTCGAAGGTAAGCCTATCCCTAACCCTCTCCTCGGTCTCGATTCTACGCGTACCGGTCATCATCACCAT
CACCATTGAGTTTAAACCCGCTGATCAGCCTCGACTGTGCCTTCTAGTTGCCAGCCATCTGTTGTTTGCC
CCTCCCCCGTGCCTTCCTTGACCCTGGAAGGTGCCACTCCCACTGTCCTTTCCTAATAAAATGAGGAAAT
TGCATCGCATTGTCTGAGTAGGTGTCATTCTATTCTGGGGGGTGGGGTGGGGCAGGACAGCAAGGGGGAG
GATTGGGAAGACAATAGCAGGCATGCTGGGGATGCGGTGGGCTCTATGGCTTCTGAGGCGGAAAGAACCA
GCTGGGGCTCTAGGGGGTATCCCC
[124 nt withheld, positions 2125-2248]
C
[91 nt withheld, positions 2250-2340]
A
[49 nt withheld, positions 2342-2390]
CCTTTGACGTTGGAGTCCACGTTCTTT
[37 nt withheld, positions 2418-2454]
ACCCTATCTCGGTCTATTCTTTTGATTTATAAGGGATTTTGCCGATTTCGGCCTATTGGTTAAAAAATGA
GCTGATTTAACAAAAATTTAACGCGAATTAATTCTGTGGAATGTGTGTCAGTTAGGGTGTGGAAAGTCCC
CAGGCTCCCCAGCAGGCAGAAGTATGCAAAGCATGCATCTCAATTAGTCAGCAACCAGGTGTGGAAAGTC
CCCAGGCTCCCCAGCAGGCAGAAGTATGCAAAGCATGCATCTCAATTAGTCAGCAACCATAGTCCCGCCC
CTAACTCCGCCCATCCCGCCCCTAACTCCGCCCAGTTCCGCCCATTCTCCGCCCCATGGCTGACTAATTT
TTTTTATTTATGCAGAGGCCGAGGCCGCCTCTGCCTCTGAGCTATTCCAGAAGTAGTGAGGAGGCTTTTT
TGGAGGCCTAGGCTTTTGCAAAAAGCTCCCGGGAGCTTGTATATCCATTTTCGGATCTGATCAAGAGACA
GGATGAGGATCGTTTCGCATGATTGAACAAGATGGATTGCACGCAGGTTCTCCGGCCGCTTGGGTGGAGA
GGCTATTCGGCTATGACTGGGCACAACAGACAATCGGCTGCTCTGATGCCGCCGTGTTCCGGCTGTCAGC
GCAGGGGCGCCCGGTTCTTTTTGTCAAGACCGACCTGTCCGGTGCCCTGAATGAACTGCAGGACGAGGCA
GCGCGGCTATCGTGGCTGGCCACGACGGGCGTTCCTTGCGCAGCTGTGCTCGACGTTGTCACTGAAGCGG
GAAGGGACTGGCTGCTATTGGGCGAAGTGCCGGGGCAGGATCTCCTGTCATCTCACCTTGCTCCTGCCGA
GAAAGTATCCATCATGGCTGATGCAATGCGGCGGCTGCATACGCTTGATCCGGCTACCTGCCCATTCGAC
CACCAAGCGAAACATCGCATCGAGCGAGCACGTACTCGGATGGAAGCCGGTCTTGTCGATCAGGATGATC
TGGACGAAGAGCATCAGGGGCTCGCGCCAGCCGAACTGTTCGCCAGGCTCAAGGCGCGCATGCCCGACGG
CGAGGATCTCGTCGTGACCCATGGCGATGCCTGCTTGCCGAATATCATGGTGGAAAATGGCCGCTTTTCT
GGATTCATCGACTGTGGCCGGCTGGGTGTGGCGGACCGCTATCAGGACATAGCGTTGGCTACCCGTGATA
TTGCTGAAGAGCTTGGCGGCGAATGGGCTGACCGCTTCCTCGTGCTTTACGGTATCGCCGCTCCCGATTC
GCAGCGCATCGCCTTCTATCGCCTTCTTGACGAGTTCTTCTGAGCGGGACTCTGGGGTTCGCGAAATGAC
CGACCAAGCGACGCCCAACCTGCCATCACGAGATTTCGATTCCACCGCCGCCTTCTATGAAAGGTTGGGC
TTCGGAATCGTTTTCCGGGACGCCGGCTGGATGATCCTCCAGCGCGGGGATCTCATGCTGGAGTTCTTCG
CCCACCCCAACTTGTTTATTGCAGCTTATAATGGTTACAAATAAAGCAATAGCATCACAAATTTCACAAA
TAAAGCATTTTTTTCACTGCATTCTAGTTGTGGTTTGTCCAAACTCATCAATGTATCTTATCATGTCTGT
ATACCGTCGACCTCTAGCTAGAGCTTGGCGTAATCATGGTCATAGCTGTTTCCTGTGTGAAATTGTTATC
CGCTCACAATTCCACACAACATACGAGCCGGAAGCATAAAGTGTAAAGCCTGGGGTGCCTAATGAGTGAG
CTAACTCACATTAATTGCGTTGCGCTCACTGCCCGCTTTCCAGTCGGGAAACCTGTCGTGCCAGCTGCAT
TAATGAATCGGCCAACGCGCGGGGAGAGGCGGTTTGCGTATTGGGCGCTCTTCCGCTTCCTCGCTCACTG
ACTCGCTGCGCTCGGTCGTTCGGCTGCGGCGAGCGGTATCAGCTCACTCAAAGGCGGTAATACGGTTATC
CACAGAATCAGGGGATAACGCAGGAAAGAACATGTGAGCAAAAGGCCAGCAAAAGGCCAGGAACCGTAAA
AAGGCCGCGTTGCTGGCGTTTTTCCATAGGCTCCGCCCCCCTGACGAGCATCACAAAAATCGACGCTCAA
GTCAGAGGTGGCGAAACCCGACAGGACTATAAAGATACCAGGCGTTTCCCCCTGGAAGCTCCCTCGTGCG
CTCTCCTGTTCCGACCCTGCCGCTTACCGGATACCTGTCCGCCTTTCTCCCTTCGGGAAGCGTGGCGCTT
TCTCATAGCTCACGCTGTAGGTATCTCAGTTCGGTGTAGGTCGTTCGCTCCAAGCTGGGCTGTGTGCACG
AACCCCCCGTTCAGCCCGACCGCTGCGCCTTATCCGGTAACTATCGTCTTGAGTCCAACCCGGTAAGACA
CGACTTATCGCCACTGGCAGCAGCCACTGGTAACAGGATTAGCAGAGCGAGGTATGTAGGCGGTGCTACA
GAGTTCTTGAAGTGGTGGCCTAACTACGGCTACACTAGAAGAACAGTATTTGGTATCTGCGCTCTGCTGA
AGCCAGTTACCTTCGGAAAAAGAGTTGGTAGCTCTTGATCCGGCAAACAAACCACCGCTGGTAGCGGTGG
TTTTTTTGTTTGCAAGCAGCAGATTACGCGCAGAAAAAAAGGATCTCAAGAAGATCCTTTGATCTTTTCT
ACGGGGTCTGACGCTCAGTGGAACGAAAACTCACGTTAAGGGATTTTGGTCATGAGATTATCAAAAAGGA
TCTTCACCTAGATCCTTTTAAATTAAAAATGAAGTTTTAAATCAATCTAAAGTATATATGAGTAAACTTG
GTCTGACAGTTACCAATGCTTAATCAGTGAGGCACCTATCTCAGCGATCTGTCTATTTCGTTCATCCATA
GTTGCCTGACTCCCCGTCGTGTAGATAACTACGATACGGGAGGGCTTACCATCTGGCCCCAGTGCTGCAA
TGATACCGCGAGACCCACGCTCACCGGCTCCAGATTTATCAGCAATAAACCAGCCAGCCGGAAGGGCCGA
GCGCAGAAGTGGTCCTGCAACTTTATCCGCCTCCATCCAGTCTATTAATTGTTGCCGGGAAGCTAGAGTA
AGTAGTTCGCCAGTTAATAGTTTGCGCAACGTTGTTGCCATTGCTACAGGCATCGTGGTGTCACGCTCGT
CGTTTGGTATGGCTTCATTCAGCTCCGGTTCCCAACGATCAAGGCGAGTTACATGATCCCCCATGTTGTG
CAAAAAAGCGGTTAGCTCCTTCGGTCCTCCGATCGTTGTCAGAAGTAAGTTGGCCGCAGTGTTATCACTC
ATGGTTATGGCAGCACTGCATAATTCTCTTACTGTCATGCCATCCGTAAGATGCTTTTCTGTGACTGGTG
AGTACTCAACCAAGTCATTCTGAGAATAGTGTATGCGGCGACCGAGTTGCTCTTGCCCGGCGTCAATACG
GGATAATACCGCGCCACATAGCAGAACTTTAAAAGTGCTCATCATTGGAAAACGTTCTTCGGGGCGAAAA
CTCTCAAGGATCTTACCGCTGTTGAGATCCAGTTCGATGTAACCCACTCGTGCACCCAACTGATCTTCAG
CATCTTTTACTTTCACCAGCGTTTCTGGGTGAGCAAAAACAGGAAGGCAAAATGCCGCAAAAAAGGGAAT
AAGGGCGACACGGAAATGTTGAATACTCATACTCTTCCTTTTTCAATATTATTGAAGCATTTATCAGGGT
TATTGTCTCATGAGCGGATACATATTTGAATGTATTTAGAAAAATAAACAAATAGGGGTTCCGCGCACAT
TTCCCCGAAAAGTGCCACCTGACGTCGACGGATCGGGAGATCTCCCGATCCCCTATGGTGCACTCTCAGT
ACAATCTGCTCTGATGCCGCATAGTTAAGCCAGTATCTGCTCCCTGCTTGTGTGTTGGAGGTCGCTGAGT
AGTGCGCGAGCAAAATTTAAGCTACAACAAGGCAAGGCTTGACCGACAATTGCATGAAGAATCTGCTTAG
GGTTAGGCGTTTTGCGCTGCTTCGCGATGTACGGGCCAGATATACGCGTT
Features (pLannotate 1.2.2; 21 found; start..end, strand, type, name):
      1..380     +  enhancer       CMV enhancer: human cytomegalovirus immediate early enhancer
    381..584     +  promoter       CMV promoter: human cytomegalovirus (CMV) immediate early promoter
    580..613     +  LTR            5' LTR (truncated) (fragment): truncated 5' long terminal repeat (LTR) from HIV-1
    629..647     +  promoter       T7 promoter: promoter for bacteriophage T7 RNA polymerase
    705..1682    +  CDS            ELAVL1: ELAV1_HUMAN - Also known as HUR. Experimental evidence at protein level: Swiss-Prot protein existence level 1. RNA-binding protein that binds to the 3'-UTR region of mRNAs and increases their stability (PubMed:14517288, PubMed:18285462, PubMed:31358969). Involved in embryonic stem cells (ESCs) differentiation: preferentially binds mRNAs that are not methylated by N6-methyladenosine (m6A), stabilizing them, promoting ESCs differentiation (By similarity). Binds to poly-U elements and AU-rich elements (AREs) in the 3'-UTR of target mRNAs (PubMed:8626503, PubMed:17632515, PubMed:18285462, PubMed:2
   1758..1799    +  CDS            V5 tag: epitope tag from simian virus 5
   1855..2079    +  polyA_signal   bGH poly(A) signal: bovine growth hormone polyadenylation signal
   2083..2104    +  promoter       SV40 promoter (fragment): SV40 enhancer and early promoter
   2125..2553    +  rep_origin     f1 ori (sequence partly withheld): f1 bacteriophage origin of replication; arrow indicates direction of (+) strand synthesis
   2567..2896    +  promoter       SV40 promoter: SV40 enhancer and early promoter
   2963..3754    +  CDS            neo: KKA2_KLEPN - Also known as kan, nptII. Experimental evidence at protein level: Swiss-Prot protein existence level 1. Resistance to kanamycin, neomycin, paromomycin, ribostamycin, butirosin and gentamicin B. From Klebsiella pneumoniae.
   3780..3938    +  CDS            ble (fragment): BLE_KLEPN - Experimental evidence at protein level: Swiss-Prot protein existence level 1. Binding protein with a strong affinity to the bleomycin family of antibiotics. Binds to CL990; an antimitotic-antibiotic compound. From Klebsiella pneumoniae.
   3933..4054    +  polyA_signal   SV40 poly(A) signal: SV40 polyadenylation signal
   4127..4143    -  protein_bind   lac operator: The lac repressor binds to the lac operator to inhibit transcription in E. coli. This inhibition can be relieved by adding lactose or isopropyl-β-D-thiogalactopyranoside (IPTG). lac repressor encoded by lacI
   4151..4181    -  promoter       lac promoter: promoter for the E. coli lac operon
   4196..4217    -  protein_bind   CAP binding site: CAP binding activates transcription in the presence of cAMP. E. coli catabolite activator protein
   4230..4322    -  CDS            lacI (fragment): lac repressor; lacI; The lac repressor binds to the lac operator to inhibit transcription in E. coli. This inhibition can be relieved by adding lactose or isopropyl-β-D-thiogalactopyranoside (IPTG).
   4505..5093    -  rep_origin     ori: high-copy-number ColE1/pMB1/pBR322/pUC origin of replication
   5264..6124    -  CDS            AmpR: β-lactamase; bla; confers resistance to ampicillin, carbenicillin, and related antibiotics
   6125..6229    -  promoter       AmpR promoter: bla
   6288..6340    -  misc_feature   bom (fragment): basis of mobility region from pBR322
