[The description below was written by a language model from this plasmid's Addgene catalogue record and pLannotate feature annotations shown in this document.]
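Description:
pcDNA3.1D V5-His-TOPO-HuR.wt is a mammalian expression plasmid of about 6.5 kb, built on the Invitrogen pcDNA3.1D/V5-His-TOPO backbone and carrying the wild-type human HuR (ELAVL1) coding sequence, a 978 bp insert introduced by TOPO cloning. HuR is an RNA-binding protein that recognises AU-rich and poly-U elements in the 3' UTRs of target mRNAs and increases their stability. The open reading frame sits downstream of the human cytomegalovirus immediate early enhancer and promoter, which drive strong constitutive transcription in mammalian cells, and transcripts are terminated by the bovine growth hormone polyadenylation signal. A T7 promoter lies between the CMV promoter and the insert, which could in principle support in vitro transcription. The catalogue lists C-terminal V5 and 6xHis tags supplied by the backbone. The feature table annotates the V5 epitope shortly after the ELAVL1 coding sequence but does not separately call the His tag. These tags allow detection and affinity purification of the expressed protein.

For propagation in E. coli the plasmid has a ColE1/pUC-type origin and an ampicillin resistance gene (β-lactamase) under its own promoter. The annotation describes the origin as high copy, whereas the catalogue entry records the plasmid as low copy. An f1 origin is also present for single-stranded DNA production. A neomycin phosphotransferase cassette driven by the SV40 early promoter and ending in the SV40 polyadenylation signal permits G418 selection of stably transfected mammalian cells. Short annotated fragments (an HIV-1 LTR match, ble, lacI, lac promoter/operator, bom) appear to be backbone remnants or similarity hits rather than functional elements. The stated purpose is mammalian expression of wild-type HuR. The "wt" in the name suggests a reference for comparison with variants, though the record lists none.
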