Addgene plasmid #110417: pcDNA3.1D V5-His-TOPO-HuR.wt
Purpose: Mammalian expression of HuR (wild type)
Depositing lab: Sandra Martha Gomes Dias. Depositing organization: Centro Nacional de Pesquisa em Energia e Materiais (CNPEM).
Backbone
  Vector backbone: pcDNA3.1D/V5-His-TOPO
  Backbone manufacturer: Invitrogen
  Backbone size w/o insert (bp): 5514
  Total vector size (bp): 6495
  Vector type: Mammalian Expression
  Selectable markers: Neomycin (select with G418)
Growth in bacteria
  Bacterial resistance: Ampicillin, 100 μg/mL
  Growth temperature: 37°C
  Growth strain: DH5alpha
  Copy number: Low Copy
Gene/Insert
  Gene/Insert name: HuR (ELAVL1)
  Species: H. sapiens (human)
  Insert size (bp): 978
  Entrez Gene: ELAVL1 (a.k.a. ELAV1, HUR, Hua, MelG)
  Promoter: CMV
  Tag / fusion protein: V5 (C terminal on backbone); 6xHis (C terminal on backbone)
  Cloning method: TOPO Cloning
  Sequencing primers: 5′ CMV Forward CGCAAATGGGCGGTAGGCGTG
Terms and licenses: Academic/Nonprofit Terms; Industry Terms: Not Available to Industry
How to cite: pcDNA3.1D V5-His-TOPO-HuR.wt was a gift from Sandra Martha Gomes Dias (Addgene plasmid # 110417 ; http://n2t.net/addgene:110417 ; RRID:Addgene_110417)
